>Addgene plasmid #1372 | pPS2040 | addgene partial sequence | sequence record 17409 | 1372 with T7
TTCAAGAATGGGGTCTTATCTTGTTTTGCAGTACCACTGAGCAGGATAATAATAGAAATGATAATATACT
ATAGTAGAGATAACGTCGATGACTTCCCATACTGTAATTGCTTTTAGTTGTGTATTTTTAGTGTGCAAGT
TTCTGTAAATCGATTAATTTTTTTTTCTTTCCTCTTTTTATTAACCTTAATTTTTATTTTAGATTCCTGA
CTTCAACTCAAGACGCACAGATATTATAACATCTGCATAATAGGCATTTGCAAGAATTACTCGTGAGTAA
GGAAAGAGTGAGGAACTATCGCATACCTGCATTTAAAGATGCCGATTTGGGCGCGAATCCTTTATTTTGG
CTTCACCCTCATACTATTATCAGGGCCAGAAAAAGGAAGTGTTTCCCTCCTTCTTGAATTGATGTTACCC
TCATAAAGCACGTGGCCTCTTATCGAGAAAGAAATTACCGTCGCTCGTGATTTGTTTGCAATCAGAACAA
AACTGAAAAAACCCAGACGCGCTCGACTTCCTGTCTTCCTATTGATTGCAGCTTCCAATTTCGTCA
