[The description below was written by a language model from this plasmid's Addgene catalogue record.]
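Description:
pPS2040 is a yeast expression plasmid built on the pRS426 backbone, a high-copy yeast episomal shuttle vector. It is maintained in Saccharomyces cerevisiae through the 2 micron origin and selected by URA3 complementation of uracil auxotrophy. In E. coli it is propagated as a high-copy plasmid under ampicillin selection.

The insert is a composite reporter transcript assembled from restriction fragments in a defined order. The PGK1 promoter and PGK1 open reading frame from budding yeast come first, followed by a block of U1A hairpins, the ASH1 3' UTR, and finally the ADH2 terminator. The strong glycolytic PGK1 promoter drives expression of the PGK1 message. The U1A hairpins are RNA binding sites for the U1A protein, so the transcript can be tagged in living cells when a U1A fusion, typically to a fluorescent protein, is supplied from a separate construct. The record does not describe that partner, nor does it give the number of hairpins. The ASH1 3' UTR comes from an mRNA well known for its asymmetric localisation to the daughter cell, and it contains cis-acting elements that contribute to that targeting. Placing it downstream of the hairpins therefore yields a trackable mRNA carrying ASH1 3' sequences, with the ADH2 terminator providing 3' end formation.

The associated publication concerns the requirement for pre-mRNA processing factors in nuclear export. This fits use of the plasmid as a reporter for visualising the nuclear export and cytoplasmic distribution of a specific mRNA in yeast. No feature table was provided, so element positions and the total size with insert are not stated.
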