Addgene plasmid #1372: pPS2040
Depositing lab: Pamela Silver. Depositing organization: Dana-Farber Cancer Institute. Publication: Pre-mRNA processing factors are required for nuclear export. Brodsky AS, Silver PA. RNA 2000 Dec;6(12):1737-49. 10.1017/S1355838200001059 PubMed 11142374.
Backbone
  Vector backbone: pRS426
  Backbone size w/o insert (bp): 5726
  Vector type: Yeast Expression
  Selectable markers: URA3
Growth in bacteria
  Bacterial resistance: Ampicillin, 100 μg/mL
  Growth temperature: 37°C
  Growth strain: DH5alpha
  Copy number: High Copy
Gene/Insert
  Gene/Insert name: PGK1-U1A-ASH1 3' UTR (alt name: PGK1)
  Species: S. cerevisiae (budding yeast)
  Entrez Gene: PGK1 (a.k.a. YCR012W)
  Cloning method: Restriction Enzyme
  Sequencing primers: 5′ T7; 3′ M13R
Terms and licenses: Academic/Nonprofit Terms; Industry Terms: Not Available to Industry
Depositor comments: PGK1 promoter and PGK1 ORF (XhoI/BamHI fragment), U1A hairpins (BamHI/BglII fragment), ASH1 3' UTR (SpeI/NotI fragment), ADH2 terminator (NotI/SacII fragment), 2 micron plasmid.
How to cite: pPS2040 was a gift from Pamela Silver (Addgene plasmid # 1372 ; http://n2t.net/addgene:1372 ; RRID:Addgene_1372)
